>Addgene plasmid #51682 | M3927 ura3::KanMX3 Disruptor Converter | depositor full sequence | sequence record 79106 | M3927 ura3::KanMX3 Disruptor Converter sequence 6295 bps
GAATTCCCGGGGATCCGGTGATTGATTGAGCAAGCTGGGTAATAACTGATATAATTAAATTGAAGCTCTA
ATTTGTGAGTTTAGTATACATGCATTTACTTATAATACAGTTTTTTAGTTTTGCTGGCCGCATCTTCTCA
AATATGCTTCCCAGCCTGCTTTTCTGTAACGTTCACCCTCTACCTTAGCATCCCTTCCCTTTGCAAATAG
TCCTCTTCCAACAATAATAATGTCAGATCCTGTAGAGACCACATCATCCACGGTTCTATACTGTTGACCC
AATGCGTCTCCCTTGTCATCTAAACCCACACCGGGTGTCATAATCAACCAATCGTAACCTTCATCTCTTC
CACCCATGTCTCTTTGAGCAATAAAGCCGATAACAAAATCTTTGTCGCTCTTCGCAATGTCAACAGTACC
CTTAGTATATTCTCCAGTAGATAGGGAGCCCTTGCATGACAATTCTGCTAACATCAAAAGGCCTCTAGGT
TCCTTTGTTACTTCTTCTGCCGCCTGCTTCAAACCGCTAACAATACCTGGGCCCACCACACCGTGTGCAT
TCGTAATGTCTGCCCATTCTGCTATTCTGTATACACCCGCAGAGTACTGCAATTTGACTGTATTACCAAT
GTCAGCAAATTTTCTGTCTTCGAAGAGTAAAAAATTGTACTTGGCGGATAATGCCTTTAGCGGCTTAACT
GTGCCCTCCATGGAAAAATCAGTCAAGATGATCTGCCCGCCGGGAAGGCGAACCCGATCGGATGCATCCT
CTCTGCTGCCATGATGCTGAAGTTGTCGTTGAACATGGTTGCTGCCGGCGAGGCGGTCGAGCAGGCAGTG
CAGGAGGTGTTGGACTCGGGAGTCAGAACGGGCGACCTGCTCGGCTCGAGCTCCACTTCGGAGGTTGGCG
ACGCCATTGCGCTTGCAGTTAAGGAAGCCTTGCGCAGGCAATCCGCAGCTGGTCTGAGCTAGCCTCGAGG
ACCCTTCTCTTTAGACTATTCTACTCTTATGCACGTAAAAAATTCTAGGAAATATGTATTAACTAGGAGT
AAAATAACCGGCTAGTGGCATTCATATAGCCGTCTGTTTACATCTACATCACACATTTCGAGTGTATATC
TCGCAACGTTGGCGTTAAATAGGCAGTCAATGGCCCGACCATTCTATGGTGTTTAGGTCGATGCCATCTT
TGTACAGCTTGCCTCGTCCCCGCCGGGTCACCCGGCCAGCGACATGGAGGCCCAGAATACCCTCCTTGAC
AGTCTTGACGTGCGCAGCTCAGGGGCATGATGTGACTGTCGCCCGTACATTTAGCCCATACATCCCCATG
TATAATCATTTGCATCCATACATTTTGATGGCCGCACGGCGCGAAGCAAAAATTACGGCTCCTCGCTGCA
GACCTGCGAGCAGGGAAACGCTCCCCTCACAGACGCGTTGAATTGTCCCCACGCCGCGCCCCTGTAGAGA
AATATAAAAGGTTAGGATTTGCCACTGAGGTTCTTCTTTCATATACTTCCTTTTAAAATCTTGCTAGGAT
ACAGTTCTCACATCACATCCGAACATAAACAACCATGGGTAAGGAAAAGACTCACGTTTCGAGGCCGCGA
TTAAATTCCAACATGGATGCTGATTTATATGGGTATAAATGGGCTCGCGATAATGTCGGGCAATCAGGTG
CGACAATCTATCGATTGTATGGGAAGCCCGATGCGCCAGAGTTGTTTCTGAAACATGGCAAAGGTAGCGT
TGCCAATGATGTTACAGATGAGATGGTCAGACTAAACTGGCTGACGGAATTTATGCCTCTTCCGACCATC
AAGCATTTTATCCGTACTCCTGATGATGCATGGTTACTCACCACTGCGATCCCCGGCAAAACAGCATTCC
AGGTATTAGAAGAATATCCTGATTCAGGTGAAAATATTGTTGATGCGCTGGCAGTGTTCCTGCGCCGGTT
GCATTCGATTCCTGTTTGTAATTGTCCTTTTAACAGCGATCGCGTATTTCGTCTCGCTCAGGCGCAATCA
CGAATGAATAACGGTTTGGTTGATGCGAGTGATTTTGATGACGAGCGTAATGGCTGGCCTGTTGAACAAG
TCTGGAAAGAAATGCATAAGCTTTTGCCATTCTCACCGGATTCAGTCGTCACTCATGGTGATTTCTCACT
TGATAACCTTATTTTTGACGAGGGGAAATTAATAGGTTGTATTGATGTTGGACGAGTCGGAATCGCAGAC
CGATACCAGGATCTTGCCATCCTATGGAACTGCCTCGGTGAGTTTTCTCCTTCATTACAGAAACGGCTTT
TTCAAAAATATGGTATTGATAATCCTGATATGAATAAATTGCAGTTTCATTTGATGCTCGATGAGTTTTT
CTAATCAGTACTGACAATAAAAAGATTCTTGTTTTCAAGAACTTGTCATTTGTATAGTTTTTTTATATTG
TAGTTGTTCTATTTTAATCAAATGTTAGCGTGATTTATATTTTTTTTCGCCTCGACATCATCTGCCCAGA
TGCGAAGTTAAGTGCGCAGAAAGTAATATCATGCGTCAATCGTATGTGAATGCTGGTCGCTATACTGCTG
TCGATTCGATACTAACGCCGCCATCCAGTGTCGACTAGGGTTGCTGCCATCGGCCTCGCTCGCGTCTTTG
CCGGATAGCAAGAGCGCCTTTGGCCTCTACGAGCCCTGCCACGGCTCTGCGCCCGATCTGCCCGCCGGGA
AGGCGAACCCGATCGGATGCATCCTCTCTGCTGCCATGATGCTGAAGTTGTCGTTGAACATGGTTGCTGC
CGGCGAGGCGGTCGAGCAGGCAGTGCAGGAGGTGTTGGACTCGGGAGTCAGAACGGGCGACCTGCTCGGC
TCGAGCTCCACTTCGGAGGTTGGCGACGCCATTGCGCTTGCAGTTAAGGAAGCCTTGCGCAGGCAATCCG
CAGCTGGTCTGAGCTAGCCTCGAGGACCCTTCTCTTTAGACTATTCTACTCTTATGCACGTAAAAAATTC
TAGGAAATATGTATTAACTAGAAGTAAAATAACCGGCTAGTGGCATTCATATAGCCGTCTGTTTACATCT
ACATCACACATTTCGAGTGTATATCTCGCAACGTTGGCGTTAAATAGGCAGTCAATGGCCCGACCATTCT
ATGGTGTTTAGGTCGATGCCATCTTTGTACGTTTAAACGGTAAACGAGCTCGAATTATCCACATGTGTTT
TTAGTAAACAAATTTTGGGACCTAATGCTTCAACTAACTCCAGTAATTCCTTGGTGGTACGAACATCCAA
TGAAGCACACAAGTTTGTTTGCTTTTCGTGCATGATATTAAATAGCTTGGCAGCAACAGGACTAGGATGA
GTAGCAGCACGTTCCTTATATGTAGCTTTCGACATGATTTATCTTCGTTTCCTGCAGGTTTTTGTTCTGT
GCAGTTGGGTTAAGAATACTGGGCAATTTCATGTTTCTTCAACACTACATATGCGTATATATACCAATCT
AAGTCTGTGCTCCTTCCTTCGTTCTTCCTTCTGTTCGGAGATTACCGAATCAAAAAAATTTCAAGGAAAC
CGAAATCAAAAAAAAGAATAAAAAAAAAATGATGAATTGAAAAGCTAGCTTGCTCAATCAATCACCGGAT
CCGTCGACCTGCAGCCAAGCTAGCTTGGCGTAATCATGGTCATAGCTGTTTCCTGTGTGAAATTGTTATC
CGCTCACAATTCCACACAACATACGAGCCGGAAGCATAAAGTGTAAAGCCTGGGGTGCCTAATGAGTGAG
CTAACTCACATTAATTGCGTTGCGCTCACTGCCCGCTTTCCAGTCGGGAAACCTGTCGTGCCAGCTGCAT
TAATGAATCGGCCAACGCGCGGGGAGAGGCGGTTTGCGTATTGGGCGCTCTTCCGCTTCCTCGCTCACTG
ACTCGCTGCGCTCGGTCGTTCGGCTGCGGCGAGCGGTATCAGCTCACTCAAAGGCGGTAATACGGTTATC
CACAGAATCAGGGGATAACGCAGGAAAGAACATGTGAGCAAAAGGCCAGCAAAAGGCCAGGAACCGTAAA
AAGGCCGCGTTGCTGGCGTTTTTCCATAGGCTCCGCCCCCCTGACGAGCATCACAAAAATCGACGCTCAA
GTCAGAGGTGGCGAAACCCGACAGGACTATAAAGATACCAGGCGTTTCCCCCTGGAAGCTCCCTCGTGCG
CTCTCCTGTTCCGACCCTGCCGCTTACCGGATACCTGTCCGCCTTTCTCCCTTCGGGAAGCGTGGCGCTT
TCTCATAGCTCACGCTGTAGGTATCTCAGTTCGGTGTAGGTCGTTCGCTCCAAGCTGGGCTGTGTGCACG
AACCCCCCGTTCAGCCCGACCGCTGCGCCTTATCCGGTAACTATCGTCTTGAGTCCAACCCGGTAAGACA
CGACTTATCGCCACTGGCAGCAGCCACTGGTAACAGGATTAGCAGAGCGAGGTATGTAGGCGGTGCTACA
GAGTTCTTGAAGTGGTGGCCTAACTACGGCTACACTAGAAGGACAGTATTTGGTATCTGCGCTCTGCTGA
AGCCAGTTACCTTCGGAAAAAGAGTTGGTAGCTCTTGATCCGGCAAACAAACCACCGCTGGTAGCGGTGG
TTTTTTTGTTTGCAAGCAGCAGATTACGCGCAGAAAAAAAGGATCTCAAGAAGATCCTTTGATCTTTTCT
ACGGGGTCTGACGCTCAGTGGAACGAAAACTCACGTTAAGGGATTTTGGTCATGAGATTATCAAAAAGGA
TCTTCACCTAGATCCTTTTAAATTAAAAATGAAGTTTTAAATCAATCTAAAGTATATATGAGTAAACTTG
GTCTGACAGTTACCAATGCTTAATCAGTGAGGCACCTATCTCAGCGATCTGTCTATTTCGTTCATCCATA
GTTGCCTGACTCCCCGTCGTGTAGATAACTACGATACGGGAGGGCTTACCATCTGGCCCCAGTGCTGCAA
TGATACCGCGAGACCCACGCTCACCGGCTCCAGATTTATCAGCAATAAACCAGCCAGCCGGAAGGGCCGA
GCGCAGAAGTGGTCCTGCAACTTTATCCGCCTCCATCCAGTCTATTAATTGTTGCCGGGAAGCTAGAGTA
AGTAGTTCGCCAGTTAATAGTTTGCGCAACGTTGTTGCCATTGCTACAGGCATCGTGGTGTCACGCTCGT
CGTTTGGTATGGCTTCATTCAGCTCCGGTTCCCAACGATCAAGGCGAGTTACATGATCCCCCATGTTGTG
CAAAAAAGCGGTTAGCTCCTTCGGTCCTCCGATCGTTGTCAGAAGTAAGTTGGCCGCAGTGTTATCACTC
ATGGTTATGGCAGCACTGCATAATTCTCTTACTGTCATGCCATCCGTAAGATGCTTTTCTGTGACTGGTG
AGTACTCAACCAAGTCATTCTGAGAATAGTGTATGCGGCGACCGAGTTGCTCTTGCCCGGCGTCAATACG
GGATAATACCGCGCCACATAGCAGAACTTTAAAAGTGCTCATCATTGGAAAACGTTCTTCGGGGCGAAAA
CTCTCAAGGATCTTACCGCTGTTGAGATCCAGTTCGATGTAACCCACTCGTGCACCCAACTGATCTTCAG
CATCTTTTACTTTCACCAGCGTTTCTGGGTGAGCAAAAACAGGAAGGCAAAATGCCGCAAAAAAGGGAAT
AAGGGCGACACGGAAATGTTGAATACTCATACTCTTCCTTTTTCAATATTATTGAAGCATTTATCAGGGT
TATTGTCTCATGAGCGGATACATATTTGAATGTATTTAGAAAAATAAACAAATAGGGGTTCCGCGCACAT
TTCCCCGAAAAGTGCCACCTGACGTCTAAGAAACCATTATTATCATGACATTAACCTATAAAAATAGGCG
TATCACGAGGCCCTTTCGTCTCGCGCGTTTCGGTGATGACGGTGAAAACCTCTGACACATGCAGCTCCCG
GAGACGGTCACAGCTTGTCTGTAAGCGGATGCCGGGAGCAGACAAGCCCGTCAGGGCGCGTCAGCGGGTG
TTGGCGGGTGTCGGGGCTGGCTTAACTATGCGGCATCAGAGCAGATTGTACTGAGAGTGCACCATATGCG
GTGTGAAATACCGCACAGATGCGTAAGGAGAAAATACCGCATCAGGCGCCATTCGCCATTCAGGCTGCGC
AACTGTTGGGAAGGGCGATCGGTGCGGGCCTCTTCGCTATTACGCCAGCTGGCGAAAGGGGGATGTGCTG
CAAGGCGATTAAGTTGGGTAACGCCAGGGTTTTCCCAGTCACGACGTTGTAAAACGACGGCCAGT
Features (pLannotate 1.2.2; 16 found; start..end, strand, type, name):
    115..729     -  CDS            URA3 (fragment): orotidine-5'-phosphate decarboxylase, required for uracil biosynthesis; S. cerevisiae URA3; yeast auxotrophic marker, counterselectable with 5-fluoroorotic acid (5-FOA)
    709..942     +  CDS            LEU2 (fragment): LEU3_YEAST - Experimental evidence at protein level: Swiss-Prot protein existence level 1. Catalyzes the oxidation of 3-carboxy-2-hydroxy-4- methylpentanoate (3-isopropylmalate) to 3-carboxy-4-methyl-2- oxopentanoate. The product decarboxylates to 4-methyl-2 oxopentanoate. From Saccharomyces cerevisiae (strain ATCC 204508 / S288c) (Baker's yeast).
   1231..2587    +  gene           kanMX: yeast selectable marker conferring kanamycin resistance (Wach et al., 1994)
   2598..2927    +  CDS            LEU2 (fragment): LEU3_YEAST - Experimental evidence at protein level: Swiss-Prot protein existence level 1. Catalyzes the oxidation of 3-carboxy-2-hydroxy-4- methylpentanoate (3-isopropylmalate) to 3-carboxy-4-methyl-2- oxopentanoate. The product decarboxylates to 4-methyl-2 oxopentanoate. From Saccharomyces cerevisiae (strain ATCC 204508 / S288c) (Baker's yeast).
   3206..3395    -  CDS            URA3 (fragment): orotidine-5'-phosphate decarboxylase, required for uracil biosynthesis; S. cerevisiae URA3; yeast auxotrophic marker, counterselectable with 5-fluoroorotic acid (5-FOA)
   3396..3611    -  promoter       URA3 promoter: S. cerevisiae URA3
   3703..3719    -  protein_bind   lac operator: The lac repressor binds to the lac operator to inhibit transcription in E. coli. This inhibition can be relieved by adding lactose or isopropyl-β-D-thiogalactopyranoside (IPTG). lac repressor encoded by lacI
   3727..3757    -  promoter       lac promoter: promoter for the E. coli lac operon
   3772..3793    -  protein_bind   CAP binding site: CAP binding activates transcription in the presence of cAMP. E. coli catabolite activator protein
   3806..3898    -  CDS            lacI (fragment): lac repressor; lacI; The lac repressor binds to the lac operator to inhibit transcription in E. coli. This inhibition can be relieved by adding lactose or isopropyl-β-D-thiogalactopyranoside (IPTG).
   4081..4669    -  rep_origin     ori: high-copy-number ColE1/pMB1/pBR322/pUC origin of replication
   4840..5700    -  CDS            AmpR: β-lactamase; bla; confers resistance to ampicillin, carbenicillin, and related antibiotics
   5701..5805    -  promoter       AmpR promoter: bla
   5900..5935    +  CDS            rop (fragment): Rop protein, which maintains plasmids at low copy number; rop
   6037..6136    +  misc_feature   bom (fragment): basis of mobility region from pBR322
   6142..4       -  CDS            lacZα (fragment) (across the origin): LacZα fragment of β-galactosidase; lacZ fragment
