[The description below was written by a language model from this plasmid's Addgene catalogue record and pLannotate feature annotations shown in this document.]
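Description:
M3927 ura3::KanMX3 Disruptor Converter is a budding yeast "marker swap" plasmid built on the YDp-U backbone, a pUC-type E. coli vector that carries the Saccharomyces cerevisiae URA3 gene. It propagates in bacteria through a high-copy ColE1/pUC origin and is selected with ampicillin via the bla gene. The feature table also shows remnants of the lac promoter/operator and lacZα region around the cloning site. No yeast replication origin or centromere is annotated, which fits a construct meant to supply a DNA fragment for chromosomal integration rather than to be maintained episomally in yeast.

The payload is a roughly 2.5 kb KanMX3 fragment from pFA6-KanMX3. It was blunt-ended and inserted into the EcoRV site inside URA3, which destroyed the original BglII and EcoRI ends. The annotation accordingly shows URA3 split in two: one coding fragment on one side of the insert, and a second coding fragment with the URA3 promoter on the other. The kanMX gene lies between them and is bracketed by two same-orientation segments that the annotation tool labels as LEU2 fragments. These presumably correspond to repeat sequences within the KanMX3 module, though the record does not explain them.

The URA3 arms provide homology so that a released fragment can recombine with a URA3 marker already present at a gene disruption or on a plasmid. This replaces URA3 function with kanMX-based drug resistance; the catalogue lists the yeast selection as "Gentamicin", most likely meaning the related compound G418 (geneticin). Converting the marker in this way frees URA3 for reuse in the same strain.
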