Addgene plasmid #51682: M3927 ura3::KanMX3 Disruptor Converter
Purpose: Yeast marker swap plasmid for converting URA3 to KanMX3
Depositing lab: David Stillman. Depositing organization: University of Utah. Publication: New 'marker swap' plasmids for converting selectable markers on budding yeast gene disruptions and plasmids. Voth WP, Jiang YW, Stillman DJ. Yeast. 2003 Aug;20(11):985-93. 10.1002/yea.1018 PubMed 12898713.
Backbone
  Vector backbone: YDp-U
  Vector type: Yeast Expression ; yeast marker swap
  Selectable markers: Gentamicin
Growth in bacteria
  Bacterial resistance: Ampicillin, 100 μg/mL
  Growth temperature: 37°C
  Growth strain: DH5alpha
  Copy number: Unknown
Gene/Insert
  Gene/Insert name: KanMX3
  Cloning method: Restriction Enzyme; 5′ cloning site BglII (destroyed during cloning); 3′ cloning site EcoRI (destroyed during cloning)
  Sequencing primers: 5′ M13-F20; 3′ M13R
Terms and licenses: Academic/Nonprofit Terms; Industry Terms: Not Available to Industry
Depositor comments: Plasmid M3927 (ura3::KanMX3) was made by cutting YDp-U with EcoRV and inserting a 2.5 kb BglII–EcoRI (both ends blunted with Klenow) fragment containing KanMX3 from plasmid pFA6–KanMX3.
How to cite: M3927 ura3::KanMX3 Disruptor Converter was a gift from David Stillman (Addgene plasmid # 51682 ; http://n2t.net/addgene:51682 ; RRID:Addgene_51682)
