>Addgene plasmid #51682 | M3927 ura3::KanMX3 Disruptor Converter | addgene partial sequence | sequence record 81310 | M13-Rev 5'-CAGGAAACAGCTATGACC-3'
GTCGACGGATCCGGTGATTGATTGAGCAAGCTAGCTTTTCAATTCATCATTTTTTTTTTATTCTTTTTTT
TGATTTCGGTTTCCTTGAAATTTTTTTGATTCGGTAATCTCCGAACAGAAGGAAGAACGAAGGAAGGAGC
ACAGACTTAGATTGGTATATATACGCATATGTAGTGTTGAAGAAACATGAAATTGCCCAGTATTCTTAAC
CCAACTGCACAGAACAAAAACCTGCAGGAAACGAAGATAAATCATGTCGAAAGCTACATATAAGGAACGT
GCTGCTACTCATCCTAGTCCTGTTGCTGCCAAGCTATTTAATATCATGCACGAAAAGCAAACAAACTTGT
GTGCTTCATTGGATGTTCGTACCACCAAGGAATTACTGGAGTTAGTTGAAGCATTAGGTCCCAAAATTTG
TTTACTAAAAACACATGTGGATAATTCGAGCTCGTTTACCGTTTAAACGTACAAAGATGGCATCGACCTA
AACACCATAGAATGGTCGGGCCATTGACTGCCTATTTAACGCCAACGTTGCGAGATATACACTCGAAATG
TGTGATGTAGATGTAAACAGACGGCTATATGAATGCCACTAGCCGGTTATTTTACTTCTAGTTAATACAT
ATTTCCTAGAATTTTTTACGTGCATAAGAGTAGAATAGTCTAAAGAGAAGGGTCCTCGAGGCTAGCTCAG
ACCAGCTGCGGATTGCCTGCGCAAGGCTTCCTTAACTGCAAGCGCAATGGCGTCGCCAACCTCCGAAGTG
GAGCTCGAGCCGAGCAGGTCGCCCGTTCTGACTCCCGAGTCCAACACCTCCTGCACTGCCTGCTCGACCG
CCTCGCCGGCAGCAACCATGTTCAACGACAACTTCAGCATCATGGCAGCAGAGAGGATGCATCCGATCGG
GTTCGCCTTCCCGGCGG
