>Addgene plasmid #51682 | M3927 ura3::KanMX3 Disruptor Converter | addgene partial sequence | sequence record 81450 | M13pUC-Fwd 5'-CCCAGTCACGACGTTGTAAAACG-3'
ATTGAGCAAGCTGGGTAATAACTGATATAATTAAATTGAAGCTCTAATTTGTGAGTTTAGTATACATGCA
TTTACTTATAATACAGTTTTTTAGTTTTGCTGGCCGCATCTTCTCAAATATGCTTCCCAGCCTGCTTTTC
TGTAACGTTCACCCTCTACCTTAGCATCCCTTCCCTTTGCAAATAGTCCTCTTCCAACAATAATAATGTC
AGATCCTGTAGAGACCACATCATCCACGGTTCTATACTGTTGACCCAATGCGTCTCCCTTGTCATCTAAA
CCCACACCGGGTGTCATAATCAACCAATCGTAACCTTCATCTCTTCCACCCATGTCTCTTTGAGCAATAA
AGCCGATAACAAAATCTTTGTCGCTCTTCGCAATGTCAACAGTACCCTTAGTATATTCTCCAGTAGATAG
GGAGCCCTTGCATGACAATTCTGCTAACATCAAAAGGCCTCTAGGTTCCTTTGTTACTTCTTCTGCCGCC
TGCTTCAAACCGCTAACAATACCTGGGCCCACCACACCGTGTGCATTCGTAATGTCTGCCCATTCTGCTA
TTCTGTATACACCCGCAGAGTACTGCAATTTGACTGTATTACCAATGTCAGCAAATTTTCTGTCTTCGAA
GAGTAAAAAATTGTACTTGGCGGATAATGCCTTTAGCGGCTTAACTGTGCCCTCCATGGAAAAATCAGTC
AAGATGATCTGCCCGCCGGGAAGGCGAACCCGATCGGATGCATCCTCTCTGCTGCCATGATGCTGAAGTT
GTCGTTGAACATGGTTGCTGCCGGCGAGGCGGTCGAGCAGGCAGTGCAGGAGGTGTTGGACTCGGGAGTC
AGAACGGGCGACCTGCTCGGCTCGAGCTCCACTTCGGAGGTTGGCGACGCCATTGCGCTTGCAGTTAAGG
AAGCCTTGCGCAGGCAATCCGCAGCTGGTCTGAGCTAGCCTCGAGGACCCT
